Addgene plasmid #239044: AAV-DIO- alpha-MSH
Purpose: Overexpression of alpha-MSH
Depositing lab: Qingchun Tong. Depositing organization: University of Texas Health Science Center at Houston. Publication: Lateral septum as a melanocortin downstream site in obesity development. Xu Y, Jiang Z, Li H, Cai J, Jiang Y, Otiz-Guzman J, Xu Y, Arenkiel BR, Tong Q. Cell Rep. 2023 May 30;42(5):112502. doi: 10.1016/j.celrep.2023.112502. Epub 2023 May 11. PubMed 37171957.
Backbone
  Vector backbone: pAAV[FLEXon]
  Backbone manufacturer: Vector Builder
  Vector type: AAV
Growth in bacteria
  Bacterial resistance: Ampicillin, 100 μg/mL
  Growth temperature: 37°C
  Growth strain: NEB Stable
  Copy number: High Copy
Gene/Insert
  Gene/Insert name: alpha-MSH
  Species: M. musculus (mouse)
  Insert size (bp): 414
  Entrez Gene: Pomc (a.k.a. ACTH, BE, Beta-LPH, Clip, Gamma-LPH, Npp, Pomc-1, Pomc1, alpha-MSH, alphaMSH, beta-MSH, gamma-MSH)
  Promoter: CAG
  Cloning method: Gene Synthesis
  Sequencing primers: 5′ CAG-F
Terms and licenses: Academic/Nonprofit Terms; Industry Terms: Not Available to Industry
How to cite: AAV-DIO- alpha-MSH was a gift from Qingchun Tong (Addgene plasmid # 239044 ; http://n2t.net/addgene:239044 ; RRID:Addgene_239044)
