[The description below was written by a language model from this plasmid's Addgene catalogue record and pLannotate feature annotations shown in this document.]
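Description:
AAV-DIO- alpha-MSH is an adeno-associated virus transfer plasmid built on the pAAV[FLEXon] backbone for Cre-dependent overexpression of a mouse Pomc-derived sequence encoding alpha-melanocyte-stimulating hormone. The 6,153-nt plasmid is propagated in bacteria through a high-copy ColE1/pUC-type origin with ampicillin selection (AmpR under its own promoter). It also carries an f1 phage origin and short remnants of the pBR322 bom and rop regions. Two AAV2 inverted terminal repeats flank the expression cassette and define the segment that is replicated and packaged into AAV particles when helper and rep/cap functions are supplied in trans.

Between the ITRs, expression is driven by the CAG promoter, annotated here as the CMV enhancer, the chicken β-actin promoter and a chimeric β-actin/β-globin intron. Downstream lies a double-floxed inverted (DIO/FLEX) cassette. The roughly 414-bp insert, annotated as a fragment of mouse Pomc, sits in antisense orientation relative to the promoter, flanked on each side by a lox2272 site and a loxP site, with the two pairs in opposing orientation. Without Cre, no sense transcript of the insert is made. In Cre-expressing cells, recombination between one compatible lox pair inverts the insert, and excision between the other pair then locks it in the sense orientation, so expression is restricted to the Cre-defined population. A WPRE follows the cassette to enhance transcript stability and expression, and a bovine growth hormone polyadenylation signal terminates transcription. Residual Gateway attB4, attB1 and attB2 sites mark the assembly junctions of the promoter and insert modules. No epitope tag or fluorescent reporter is annotated. The record gives the purpose as alpha-MSH overexpression, and the associated publication concerns melanocortin signalling in obesity development.
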