Features (pLannotate 1.2.2; 22 found; start..end, strand, type, name):
      1..141     -  repeat_region  AAV2 ITR: inverted terminal repeat of adeno-associated virus serotype 2 inverted
    148..168     +  protein_bind   attB4: mutant version of attB; core recombination site for the Gateway® BP reaction BP Clonase™
    172..551     +  enhancer       CMV enhancer: human cytomegalovirus immediate early enhancer
    553..809     +  promoter       chicken β-actin promoter: contains a 21-bp deletion relative to the standard chicken β-actin promoter
    810..1826    +  intron         chimeric intron: chimera between introns from chicken β-actin and rabbit β-globin
   1881..1901    +  protein_bind   attB1: mutant version of attB; core recombination site for the Gateway® BP reaction BP Clonase™
   1905..1938    +  protein_bind   lox2272: Cre-mediated recombination occurs in the 8-bp core sequence (GGATACTT). lox2272 sites are compatible with each other, but incompatible with loxP or loxN sites (Lee and Saito, 1988). Cre recombinase
   1971..2004    +  protein_bind   loxP: Cre-mediated recombination occurs in the 8-bp core sequence (GCATACAT). Cre recombinase
   2020..2430    -  CDS            Pomc (fragment): COLI_MOUSE - Also known as Pomc1. Experimental evidence at protein level: Swiss-Prot protein existence level 1. [Met-enkephalin]: Endogenous opiate. From Mus musculus (Mouse).
   2443..2476    -  protein_bind   lox2272: Cre-mediated recombination occurs in the 8-bp core sequence (GGATACTT). lox2272 sites are compatible with each other, but incompatible with loxP or loxN sites (Lee and Saito, 1988). Cre recombinase
   2509..2542    -  protein_bind   loxP: Cre-mediated recombination occurs in the 8-bp core sequence (GCATACAT). Cre recombinase
   2546..2566    -  protein_bind   attB2: mutant version of attB; core recombination site for the Gateway® BP reaction BP Clonase™
   2577..3165    +  misc_feature   WPRE: woodchuck hepatitis virus posttranscriptional regulatory element
   3201..3312    +  polyA_signal   bGH poly(A) signal: bovine growth hormone polyadenylation signal
   3416..3556    +  repeat_region  AAV2 ITR: inverted terminal repeat of adeno-associated virus serotype 2 inverted
   3561..3612    -  misc_feature   bom (fragment): basis of mobility region from pBR322
   3631..4086    +  rep_origin     f1 ori (sequence partly withheld): f1 bacteriophage origin of replication; arrow indicates direction of (+) strand synthesis
   4087..4136    -  misc_feature   bom (fragment): basis of mobility region from pBR322
   4238..4273    -  CDS            rop (fragment): Rop protein, which maintains plasmids at low copy number; rop
   4368..4472    +  promoter       AmpR promoter: bla
   4473..5333    +  CDS            AmpR: β-lactamase; bla; confers resistance to ampicillin, carbenicillin, and related antibiotics
   5504..6092    +  rep_origin     ori: high-copy-number ColE1/pMB1/pBR322/pUC origin of replication
>Addgene plasmid #239044 | AAV-DIO- alpha-MSH | addgene full sequence | sequence record 473456 | Addgene NGS Result
CCTGCAGGCAGCTGCGCGCTCGCTCGCTCACTGAGGCCGCCCGGGCAAAGCCCGGGCGTCGGGCGACCTT
TGGTCGCCCGGCCTCAGTGAGCGAGCGAGCGCGCAGAGAGGGAGTGGCCAACTCCATCACTAGGGGTTCC
TTCTAGACAACTTTGTATAGAAAAGTTGCTCGACATTGATTATTGACTAGTTATTAATAGTAATCAATTA
CGGGGTCATTAGTTCATAGCCCATATATGGAGTTCCGCGTTACATAACTTACGGTAAATGGCCCGCCTGG
CTGACCGCCCAACGACCCCCGCCCATTGACGTCAATAATGACGTATGTTCCCATAGTAACGCCAATAGGG
ACTTTCCATTGACGTCAATGGGTGGAGTATTTACGGTAAACTGCCCACTTGGCAGTACATCAAGTGTATC
ATATGCCAAGTACGCCCCCTATTGACGTCAATGACGGTAAATGGCCCGCCTGGCATTATGCCCAGTACAT
GACCTTATGGGACTTTCCTACTTGGCAGTACATCTACGTATTAGTCATCGCTATTACCATGGTCGAGGTG
AGCCCCACGTTCTGCTTCACTCTCCCCATCTCCCCCCCCTCCCCACCCCCAATTTTGTATTTATTTATTT
TTTAATTATTTTGTGCAGCGATGGGGGCGGGGGGGGGGGGGGGGCGGCGCGGGGGGGGGGGCGGGGCGAG
GCGGAGAGGTGCGGCGGCAGCCAATCAGAGCGGCGCGCTCCGAAAGTTTCCTTTTATGGCGAGGCGGCGG
CGGCGGCGGCCCTATAAAAAGCGAAGCGCGCGGCGGGCGGGAGTCGCTGCGCGCTGCCTTCGCCCCGTGC
CCCGCTCCGCCGCCGCCTCGCGCCGCCCGCCCCGGCTCTGACTGACCGCGTTACTCCCACAGGTGAGCGG
GCGGGACGGCCCTTCTCCTCCGGGCTGTAATTAGCGCTTGGTTTAATGACGGCTTGTTTCTTTTCTGTGG
CTGCGTGAAAGCCTTGAGGGGCTCCGGGAGGGCCCTTTGTGCGGGGGGAGCGGCTCGGGGGGTGCGTGCG
TGTGTGTGTGCGTGGGGAGCGCCGCGTGCGGCTCCGCGCTGCCCGGCGGCTGTGAGCGCTGCGGGCGCGG
CGCGGGGCTTTGTGCGCTCCGCAGTGTGCGCGAGGGGAGCGCGGCCGGGGGCGGTGCCCCGCGGTGCGGG
GGGGGCTGCGAGGGGAACAAAGGCTGCGTGCGGGGTGTGTGCGTGGGGGGGTGAGCAGGGGGTGTGGGCG
CGTCGGTCGGGCTGCAACCCCCCCTGCACCCCCCTCCCCGAGTTGCTGAGCACGGCCCGGCTTCGGGTGC
GGGGCTCCGTACGGGGCGTGGCGCGGGGCTCGCCGTGCCGGGCGGGGGGTGGCGGCAGGTGGGGGTGCCG
GGCGGGGCGGGGCCGCCTCGGGCCGGGGAGGGCTCGGGGGAGGGGCGCGGCGGCCCCCGGAGCGCCGGCG
GCTGTCGAGGCGCGGCGAGCCGCAGCCATTGCCTTTTATGGTAATCGTGCGAGAGGGCGCAGGGACTTCC
TTTGTCCCAAATCTGTGCGGAGCCGAAATCTGGGAGGCGCCGCCGCACCCCCTCTAGCGGGCGCGGGGCG
AAGCGGTGCGGCGCCGGCAGGAAGGAAATGGGCGGGGAGGGCCTTCGTGCGTCGCCGCGCCGCCGTCCCC
TTCTCCCTCTCCAGCCTCGGGGCTGTCCGCGGGGGGACGGCTGCCTTCGGGGGGGACGGGGCAGGGCGGG
GTTCGGCTTCTGGCGTGTGACCGGCGGCTCTAGAGCCTCTGCTAACCATGTTCATGCCTTCTTCTTTTTC
CTACAGCTCCTGGGCAACGTGCTGGTTATTGTGCTGTCTCATCATTTTGGCAAAGAATTGCAAGTTTGTA
CAAAAAAGCAGGCTATAACTTCGTATAGGATACTTTATACGAAGTTATCCTCGAGTACCGGTCACGCGTA
CGCAAGCTTGATAACTTCGTATAGCATACATTATACGAAGTTATCCTAGGGCCACCTCAGCCCACCGGCT
TGCCCCAGCGGAAGTGCTCCATGGAGTAGGAGCGCTTGCCCTCGCGTGGACTCGGCTCTGGACTGCCATC
TCCCCACACCGCCTCTTCCTCCGCACGCCTCTGCGCCGCGCTGCCAGCACTGCTGCTGTTCCTGGGGCCG
AAGCGGTCCCAGCGGAAGTGACCCATGACGTACTTCCGGGGGTTTTCAGTCAGGGGCTGTTCATCTCCGT
TGCCAGGAAACACGGGCGTCTCCAGCGAGAGGTCGAGTTTGCAAGCCCGGATGCAAGCCAGCAGGTTGCT
CTCCGTGGTGAGGTCCTGGCACTGGCTGCTCTCCAGGCACCAGCTCCACACATCTATGGAGGTCTGAAGC
AGGAGGGCCAGCAACAGGGCCCCTGAGCGACTGTAGCAGAATCTCGGCATGGTGGCTCTAGAATAACTTC
GTATAAAGTATCCTATACGAAGTTATAGGTACCTGAGCTCAACATCGATAGCACTAGTATAACTTCGTAT
AATGTATGCTATACGAAGTTATACCCAGCTTTCTTGTACAAAGTGGGAATTCCGATAATCAACCTCTGGA
TTACAAAATTTGTGAAAGATTGACTGGTATTCTTAACTATGTTGCTCCTTTTACGCTATGTGGATACGCT
GCTTTAATGCCTTTGTATCATGCTATTGCTTCCCGTATGGCTTTCATTTTCTCCTCCTTGTATAAATCCT
GGTTGCTGTCTCTTTATGAGGAGTTGTGGCCCGTTGTCAGGCAACGTGGCGTGGTGTGCACTGTGTTTGC
TGACGCAACCCCCACTGGTTGGGGCATTGCCACCACCTGTCAGCTCCTTTCCGGGACTTTCGCTTTCCCC
CTCCCTATTGCCACGGCGGAACTCATCGCCGCCTGCCTTGCCCGCTGCTGGACAGGGGCTCGGCTGTTGG
GCACTGACAATTCCGTGGTGTTGTCGGGGAAGCTGACGTCCTTTCCATGGCTGCTCGCCTGTGTTGCCAC
CTGGATTCTGCGCGGGACGTCCTTCTGCTACGTCCCTTCGGCCCTCAATCCAGCGGACCTTCCTTCCCGC
GGCCTGCTGCCGGCTCTGCGGCCTCTTCCGCGTCTTCGCCTTCGCCCTCAGACGAGTCGGATCTCCCTTT
GGGCCGCCTCCCCGCATCGGGAATTCCTAGAGCTCGCTGATCAGCCTCGACTGTGCCTTCTAGTTGCCAG
CCATCTGTTGTTTGCCCCTCCCCCGTGCCTTCCTTGACCCTGGAAGGTGCCACTCCCACTGTCCTTTCCT
AATAAAATGAGGAAATTGCATCGCATTGTCTGAGTAGGTGTCATTCTATTCTGGGGGGTGGGGTGGGGCA
GGACAGCAAGGGGGAGGATTGGGAAGAGAATAGCAGGCATGCTGGGGAGGGCCGCAGGAACCCCTAGTGA
TGGAGTTGGCCACTCCCTCTCTGCGCGCTCGCTCGCTCACTGAGGCCGGGCGACCAAAGGTCGCCCGACG
CCCGGGCTTTGCCCGGGCGGCCTCAGTGAGCGAGCGAGCGCGCAGCTGCCTGCAGGGGCGCCTGATGCGG
TATTTTCTCCTTACGCATCTGTGCGGTATTTCACACCGCATA
[95 nt withheld, positions 3613-3707]
T
[46 nt withheld, positions 3709-3754]
C
[141 nt withheld, positions 3756-3896]
CCTTTGACGTTGGAGTCCACGTTCTTT
[37 nt withheld, positions 3924-3960]
ACTCTATCTCGGGCTATTCTTTTGATTTATAAGGGATTTTGCCGATTTCGGTCTATTGGTTAAAAAATGA
GCTGATTTAACAAAAATTTAACGCGAATTTTAACAAAATATTAACGTTTACAATTTTATGGTGCACTCTC
AGTACAATCTGCTCTGATGCCGCATAGTTAAGCCAGCCCCGACACCCGCCAACACCCGCTGACGCGCCCT
GACGGGCTTGTCTGCTCCCGGCATCCGCTTACAGACAAGCTGTGACCGTCTCCGGGAGCTGCATGTGTCA
GAGGTTTTCACCGTCATCACCGAAACGCGCGAGACGAAAGGGCCTCGTGATACGCCTATTTTTATAGGTT
AATGTCATGATAATAATGGTTTCTTAGACGTCAGGTGGCACTTTTCGGGGAAATGTGCGCGGAACCCCTA
TTTGTTTATTTTTCTAAATACATTCAAATATGTATCCGCTCATGAGACAATAACCCTGATAAATGCTTCA
ATAATATTGAAAAAGGAAGAGTATGAGTATTCAACATTTCCGTGTCGCCCTTATTCCCTTTTTTGCGGCA
TTTTGCCTTCCTGTTTTTGCTCACCCAGAAACGCTGGTGAAAGTAAAAGATGCTGAAGATCAGTTGGGTG
CACGAGTGGGTTACATCGAACTGGATCTCAACAGCGGTAAGATCCTTGAGAGTTTTCGCCCCGAAGAACG
TTTTCCAATGATGAGCACTTTTAAAGTTCTGCTATGTGGCGCGGTATTATCCCGTATTGACGCCGGGCAA
GAGCAACTCGGTCGCCGCATACACTATTCTCAGAATGACTTGGTTGAGTACTCACCAGTCACAGAAAAGC
ATCTTACGGATGGCATGACAGTAAGAGAATTATGCAGTGCTGCCATAACCATGAGTGATAACACTGCGGC
CAACTTACTTCTGACAACGATCGGAGGACCGAAGGAGCTAACCGCTTTTTTGCACAACATGGGGGATCAT
GTAACTCGCCTTGATCGTTGGGAACCGGAGCTGAATGAAGCCATACCAAACGACGAGCGTGACACCACGA
TGCCTGTAGCAATGGCAACAACGTTGCGCAAACTATTAACTGGCGAACTACTTACTCTAGCTTCCCGGCA
ACAATTAATAGACTGGATGGAGGCGGATAAAGTTGCAGGACCACTTCTGCGCTCGGCCCTTCCGGCTGGC
TGGTTTATTGCTGATAAATCTGGAGCCGGTGAGCGTGGAAGCCGCGGTATCATTGCAGCACTGGGGCCAG
ATGGTAAGCCCTCCCGTATCGTAGTTATCTACACGACGGGGAGTCAGGCAACTATGGATGAACGAAATAG
ACAGATCGCTGAGATAGGTGCCTCACTGATTAAGCATTGGTAACTGTCAGACCAAGTTTACTCATATATA
CTTTAGATTGATTTAAAACTTCATTTTTAATTTAAAAGGATCTAGGTGAAGATCCTTTTTGATAATCTCA
TGACCAAAATCCCTTAACGTGAGTTTTCGTTCCACTGAGCGTCAGACCCCGTAGAAAAGATCAAAGGATC
TTCTTGAGATCCTTTTTTTCTGCGCGTAATCTGCTGCTTGCAAACAAAAAAACCACCGCTACCAGCGGTG
GTTTGTTTGCCGGATCAAGAGCTACCAACTCTTTTTCCGAAGGTAACTGGCTTCAGCAGAGCGCAGATAC
CAAATACTGTTCTTCTAGTGTAGCCGTAGTTAGGCCACCACTTCAAGAACTCTGTAGCACCGCCTACATA
CCTCGCTCTGCTAATCCTGTTACCAGTGGCTGCTGCCAGTGGCGATAAGTCGTGTCTTACCGGGTTGGAC
TCAAGACGATAGTTACCGGATAAGGCGCAGCGGTCGGGCTGAACGGGGGGTTCGTGCACACAGCCCAGCT
TGGAGCGAACGACCTACACCGAACTGAGATACCTACAGCGTGAGCTATGAGAAAGCGCCACGCTTCCCGA
AGGGAGAAAGGCGGACAGGTATCCGGTAAGCGGCAGGGTCGGAACAGGAGAGCGCACGAGGGAGCTTCCA
GGGGGAAACGCCTGGTATCTTTATAGTCCTGTCGGGTTTCGCCACCTCTGACTTGAGCGTCGATTTTTGT
GATGCTCGTCAGGGGGGCGGAGCCTATGGAAAAACGCCAGCAACGCGGCCTTTTTACGGTTCCTGGCCTT
TTGCTGGCCTTTTGCTCACATGT
